Addgene plasmid #91610: pPN085
Purpose: Express sgRNA targeting human FANCL
Depositing lab: Lindy Barrett. Depositing organization: Broad Institute. Publication: A Scaled Framework for CRISPR Editing of Human Pluripotent Stem Cells to Study Psychiatric Disease. Hazelbaker DZ, Beccard A, Bara AM, Dabkowski N, Messana A, Mazzucato P, Lam D, Manning D, Eggan K, Barrett LE. Stem Cell Reports. 2017 Oct 10;9(4):1315-1327. doi: 10.1016/j.stemcr.2017.09.006. PubMed 29020615.
Backbone
  Vector backbone: pUC19-U6 promoter
  Vector type: CRISPR
Growth in bacteria
  Bacterial resistance: Ampicillin, 100 μg/mL
  Growth temperature: 37°C
  Growth strain: DH5alpha
  Copy number: High Copy
Gene/Insert
  Gene/Insert name: FANCL (alt name: NM_001114636.1)
  gRNA/shRNA sequence: AGAGATAGGAACTCTTGGTT
  Species: H. sapiens (human)
  Insert size (bp): 21
  Entrez Gene: FANCL (a.k.a. FAAP43, PHF9, POG)
  Promoter: U6
  Cloning method: Restriction Enzyme; 5′ cloning site BbsI (destroyed during cloning); 3′ cloning site BbsI (destroyed during cloning)
  Sequencing primers: 5′ M13F (-21)
Terms and licenses: Academic/Nonprofit Terms; Industry Terms: Not Available to Industry
How to cite: pPN085 was a gift from Lindy Barrett (Addgene plasmid # 91610 ; http://n2t.net/addgene:91610 ; RRID:Addgene_91610)
