[The description below was written by a language model from this plasmid's Addgene catalogue record and pLannotate feature annotations shown in this document.]
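Description:
pPN085 is a small (about 3.0 kb) CRISPR guide RNA expression plasmid built on a pUC19 backbone carrying a U6 promoter cassette. It is propagated in E. coli as a high-copy plasmid through the ColE1/pUC-type origin of replication and selected with ampicillin via the β-lactamase gene and its native promoter. The rest of the backbone consists of pUC19 remnants: the lac promoter, operator and CAP binding site, a disrupted lacZα fragment and part of the multiple cloning site. Short fragments annotated as lacI, rop and bom are also present. None of these appears to have a role in the construct's intended function.

The payload is a single-guide RNA targeting human FANCL, the Fanconi anemia pathway gene also known as PHF9 or FAAP43. A roughly 20-nucleotide spacer was inserted between two BbsI sites, which were destroyed during cloning. This places the spacer directly downstream of the human U6 RNA polymerase III promoter and upstream of the Streptococcus pyogenes Cas9 guide RNA scaffold. Transcription from U6 in human cells therefore yields a complete sgRNA able to direct SpCas9 to the FANCL locus.

The plasmid encodes no Cas9 and has no mammalian selection marker or reporter, so the nuclease must be supplied from a separate source, and the construct is suited to transient delivery rather than viral packaging. According to the record, it was made as part of a scaled framework for CRISPR editing of human pluripotent stem cells to study psychiatric disease, where it would be used for editing of FANCL.
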