Features (pLannotate 1.2.2; 13 found; start..end, strand, type, name):
      1..241     +  promoter       U6 promoter: RNA polymerase III promoter for human U6 snRNA
    271..346     +  misc_RNA       gRNA scaffold: guide RNA scaffold for the Streptococcus pyogenes CRISPR/Cas9 system
    395..411     -  protein_bind   lac operator: The lac repressor binds to the lac operator to inhibit transcription in E. coli. This inhibition can be relieved by adding lactose or isopropyl-β-D-thiogalactopyranoside (IPTG). lac repressor encoded by lacI
    419..449     -  promoter       lac promoter: promoter for the E. coli lac operon
    464..485     -  protein_bind   CAP binding site: CAP binding activates transcription in the presence of cAMP. E. coli catabolite activator protein
    498..590     -  CDS            lacI (fragment): lac repressor; lacI; The lac repressor binds to the lac operator to inhibit transcription in E. coli. This inhibition can be relieved by adding lactose or isopropyl-β-D-thiogalactopyranoside (IPTG).
    773..1361    -  rep_origin     ori: high-copy-number ColE1/pMB1/pBR322/pUC origin of replication
   1532..2392    -  CDS            AmpR: β-lactamase; bla; confers resistance to ampicillin, carbenicillin, and related antibiotics
   2393..2497    -  promoter       AmpR promoter: bla
   2592..2627    +  CDS            rop (fragment): Rop protein, which maintains plasmids at low copy number; rop
   2729..2828    +  misc_feature   bom (fragment): basis of mobility region from pBR322
   2834..2991    -  CDS            lacZα (fragment): LacZα fragment of β-galactosidase; lacZ fragment
   2988..3014    +  misc_feature   MCS (fragment): pUC18/19 multiple cloning site
>Addgene plasmid #91610 | pPN085 | addgene full sequence | sequence record 180331 | Addgene NGS Result
GAGGGCCTATTTCCCATGATTCCTTCATATTTGCATATACGATACAAGGCTGTTAGAGAGATAATTGGAA
TTAATTTGACTGTAAACACAAAGATATTAGTACAAAATACGTGACGTAGAAAGTAATAATTTCTTGGGTA
GTTTGCAGTTTTAAAATTATGTTTTAAAATGGACTATCATATGCTTACCGTAACTTGAAAGTATTTCGAT
TTCTTGGCTTTATATATCTTGTGGAAAGGACGAAACACCGAGAGATAGGAACTCTTGGTTGTTTTAGAGC
TAGAAATAGCAAGTTAAAATAAGGCTAGTCCGTTATCAACTTGAAAAAGTGGCACCGAGTCGGTGCTTTT
TTAAGCTTGGCGTAATCATGGTCATAGCTGTTTCCTGTGTGAAATTGTTATCCGCTCACAATTCCACACA
ACATACGAGCCGGAAGCATAAAGTGTAAAGCCTGGGGTGCCTAATGAGTGAGCTAACTCACATTAATTGC
GTTGCGCTCACTGCCCGCTTTCCAGTCGGGAAACCTGTCGTGCCAGCTGCATTAATGAATCGGCCAACGC
GCGGGGAGAGGCGGTTTGCGTATTGGGCGCTCTTCCGCTTCCTCGCTCACTGACTCGCTGCGCTCGGTCG
TTCGGCTGCGGCGAGCGGTATCAGCTCACTCAAAGGCGGTAATACGGTTATCCACAGAATCAGGGGATAA
CGCAGGAAAGAACATGTGAGCAAAAGGCCAGCAAAAGGCCAGGAACCGTAAAAAGGCCGCGTTGCTGGCG
TTTTTCCATAGGCTCCGCCCCCCTGACGAGCATCACAAAAATCGACGCTCAAGTCAGAGGTGGCGAAACC
CGACAGGACTATAAAGATACCAGGCGTTTCCCCCTGGAAGCTCCCTCGTGCGCTCTCCTGTTCCGACCCT
GCCGCTTACCGGATACCTGTCCGCCTTTCTCCCTTCGGGAAGCGTGGCGCTTTCTCATAGCTCACGCTGT
AGGTATCTCAGTTCGGTGTAGGTCGTTCGCTCCAAGCTGGGCTGTGTGCACGAACCCCCCGTTCAGCCCG
ACCGCTGCGCCTTATCCGGTAACTATCGTCTTGAGTCCAACCCGGTAAGACACGACTTATCGCCACTGGC
AGCAGCCACTGGTAACAGGATTAGCAGAGCGAGGTATGTAGGCGGTGCTACAGAGTTCTTGAAGTGGTGG
CCTAACTACGGCTACACTAGAAGAACAGTATTTGGTATCTGCGCTCTGCTGAAGCCAGTTACCTTCGGAA
AAAGAGTTGGTAGCTCTTGATCCGGCAAACAAACCACCGCTGGTAGCGGTGGTTTTTTTGTTTGCAAGCA
GCAGATTACGCGCAGAAAAAAAGGATCTCAAGAAGATCCTTTGATCTTTTCTACGGGGTCTGACGCTCAG
TGGAACGAAAACTCACGTTAAGGGATTTTGGTCATGAGATTATCAAAAAGGATCTTCACCTAGATCCTTT
TAAATTAAAAATGAAGTTTTAAATCAATCTAAAGTATATATGAGTAAACTTGGTCTGACAGTTACCAATG
CTTAATCAGTGAGGCACCTATCTCAGCGATCTGTCTATTTCGTTCATCCATAGTTGCCTGACTCCCCGTC
GTGTAGATAACTACGATACGGGAGGGCTTACCATCTGGCCCCAGTGCTGCAATGATACCGCGAGACCCAC
GCTCACCGGCTCCAGATTTATCAGCAATAAACCAGCCAGCCGGAAGGGCCGAGCGCAGAAGTGGTCCTGC
AACTTTATCCGCCTCCATCCAGTCTATTAATTGTTGCCGGGAAGCTAGAGTAAGTAGTTCGCCAGTTAAT
AGTTTGCGCAACGTTGTTGCCATTGCTACAGGCATCGTGGTGTCACGCTCGTCGTTTGGTATGGCTTCAT
TCAGCTCCGGTTCCCAACGATCAAGGCGAGTTACATGATCCCCCATGTTGTGCAAAAAAGCGGTTAGCTC
CTTCGGTCCTCCGATCGTTGTCAGAAGTAAGTTGGCCGCAGTGTTATCACTCATGGTTATGGCAGCACTG
CATAATTCTCTTACTGTCATGCCATCCGTAAGATGCTTTTCTGTGACTGGTGAGTACTCAACCAAGTCAT
TCTGAGAATAGTGTATGCGGCGACCGAGTTGCTCTTGCCCGGCGTCAATACGGGATAATACCGCGCCACA
TAGCAGAACTTTAAAAGTGCTCATCATTGGAAAACGTTCTTCGGGGCGAAAACTCTCAAGGATCTTACCG
CTGTTGAGATCCAGTTCGATGTAACCCACTCGTGCACCCAACTGATCTTCAGCATCTTTTACTTTCACCA
GCGTTTCTGGGTGAGCAAAAACAGGAAGGCAAAATGCCGCAAAAAAGGGAATAAGGGCGACACGGAAATG
TTGAATACTCATACTCTTCCTTTTTCAATATTATTGAAGCATTTATCAGGGTTATTGTCTCATGAGCGGA
TACATATTTGAATGTATTTAGAAAAATAAACAAATAGGGGTTCCGCGCACATTTCCCCGAAAAGTGCCAC
CTGACGTCTAAGAAACCATTATTATCATGACATTAACCTATAAAAATAGGCGTATCACGAGGCCCTTTCG
TCTCGCGCGTTTCGGTGATGACGGTGAAAACCTCTGACACATGCAGCTCCCGGAGACGGTCACAGCTTGT
CTGTAAGCGGATGCCGGGAGCAGACAAGCCCGTCAGGGCGCGTCAGCGGGTGTTGGCGGGTGTCGGGGCT
GGCTTAACTATGCGGCATCAGAGCAGATTGTACTGAGAGTGCACCATATGCGGTGTGAAATACCGCACAG
ATGCGTAAGGAGAAAATACCGCATCAGGCGCCATTCGCCATTCAGGCTGCGCAACTGTTGGGAAGGGCGA
TCGGTGCGGGCCTCTTCGCTATTACGCCAGCTGGCGAAAGGGGGATGTGCTGCAAGGCGATTAAGTTGGG
TAACGCCAGGGTTTTCCCAGTCACGACGTTGTAAAACGACGGCCAGTGAATTCGAGCTCGGTACCCGGGG
ATCCGTTAATTAA
